>Addgene plasmid #21181 | pAc5.1B-EGFP | addgene full sequence | sequence record 481934 | Addgene NGS Result
CATGAATGGCATCAACTCTGAATCAAATCTTTGCAGATGCACCTACTTCTCATTTCCACTGTCACATCAT
TTTTCCAGATCTCGCTGCCTGTTATGTGGCCCACAAACCAAGACACGTTTTATGGCCATTAAAGCTGGCT
GATCGTCGCCAAACACCAAATACATAATGAATATGTACACATTCGAGAAAGAAGCGATCAAAGAAGCGTC
TTCGGGCGGAGTAGGAGAATGCGGAGGAGAAGGAGAACGAGCTGATCTAGTATCTCTCCACAATCCAATG
CCAACTGACCAACTGGCCATATTCGGAGCAATTTGAAGCCAATTTCCATCGCCTGGCGATCGCTCCATTC
TTGGCTATATGTTTTTCACCGTTACCCGGGGCCATTTTCAAAGACTCGTCGGCAAGATAAGATTGTGTCA
CTCGCTGTCTCTCTTCATTTGTCGAAGAATGCTGAGGAATTTCGCGATGACGTCGGCGAGTATTTTGAAG
AATGAGAATAATTTGTATTTATACGAAAATCAGTTAGTGGAATTTTCTACAAAAACATGTTATCTATAGA
TAATTTTGTTGCAAAATATGTTGACTATGACAAAGATTGTATGTATATACCTTTAATGTATTCTCATTTT
CTTATGTATTTATAATGGCAATGATGATACTGATGATATTTTAAGATGATGCCAGACCAAAAGGCTTGAA
TTTCTGCGTCTTTTGCCGAACGCAGTGCATGTGCAATTGTTGTTTTTTGGAATATTCAATTTTCGGACTG
TCCGCTTTGATTTCAGTTTCTTGGCTTATTCAAAAAGCAAAGTAAAGCCAAAAAAGCGAGATGGCAATAC
CAAATGCGGCAAAACGGTAGTGGAAGGAAAGGGGTGCGGGGCAGCGGAAGGAAGGGTGGGGCGGGGCGTG
GCGGGGTCTGTGGCTGGGCGCGACGTCACCGACGTTGGAGCCACTCCTTTGACCATGTGTGCGTGTGTGT
ATTATTCGTGTCTCGCCACTCGCCGGTTGTTTTTTTCTTTTTATGCTGCGCTCTCTCTAGCGCCATCTCG
CTTACGCATGCTCAACGCACCGCATGTTGCCGTTTCCTTTTATGCGTCATTTTGGCTCGAAATAGGCAAT
TATTTAAACAAAGATTAGTCAACGAAAACGCTAAAATAAATAAGTCTACAATATGGTTACTTATTGCCAT
GTGTGTGCAGCCAACGATAGCAACAAAAGCAACAACACAGGTGGCTTTCCCTCTTTCACTTTTTGTTTGC
AAGCCGCGTGCGAGCAAGACGGCACGACCGGCAAACGCAATTACGCTGACAAAGAGCAGACGAAGTTTTG
GCGAAAAACATCAAGGCGCCTGATACGAATGCATTTGCAATAACAATTGCGATATTTAATATTGTTTATG
AAGCTGTTTGACTTCAAAACACACAAAAAAAAAAATAAAACAAATTATTTGAAAGAGAATTAGGAATCGG
ACGCTTATCGTTAGGGTAACAACAAGAAATGCTTACTGAGTCACAGCCTCTGGAAAACTGCCGCAAGCCA
GAGAGAGAGAGAAAAAGAGGGAGAGCAGCTTAGACCGCATGTGCTTGTGTGTGAGGCGTCTCTCTCTTCG
TCTCTGTTGCGCAAACGCATAGACTGCACTGAAAAAATCGATTACCTATTTTTTATGAATGAATATTTGC
ACTATTACTATTCAAAACTATTAAGATAGCAATCACATTCAATAGCCAAATACTATACCACCTGAGCGAT
GCAACGAAATGATCAATTTGAGCAAAAATGCTGCATATTTAGGACGGCATCATTATAGAAATGCTTCTTG
CTGTGTACTTTTCTCTCGTCTGGCAGCTGTTTCGCCGTTATTGTTAAAACCGGCTTAAGTTAGGTGTGTT
TTCTACGACTAGTGAATGCCCTACTAGAAGATGTGTGTTGCACAAAATGTCCCTGGAATAACCAATTTGA
AGTGCAGATAGCAGTAAACGTAAGCTAATATGAATATTATTTAACTGTAATGTTTTAATATCGCTGGACA
TTACTAATAAACCCACTATAAACACATGTACATATGTATGTTTTGGCATACAATGAGTAGTTGGGGAAAA
AATGTGTAAAAGCACCGTGACCATCACAGCATAAAGATAACCAGCTGAAGTATCGAATATGAGTAACCCC
CAAATTGAATCACATGCCGCAACTGATAGGACCCATGGAAGTACACTCTTCATGGCGATATACAAGACAC
ACACAAGCACGAACACCCAGTTGCGGAGGAAATTCTCCGTAAATGAAAACCCAATCGGCGAACAATTCAT
ACCCATATATGGTAAAAGTTTTGAACGCGACTTGAGAGCGGAGAGCATTGCGGCTGATAAGGTTTTAGCG
CTAAGCGGGCTTTATAAAACGGGCTGCGGGACCAGTTTTCATATCACTACCGTTTGAGTTCTTGTGCTGT
GTGGATACTCCTCCCGACACAAAGCCGCTCCATCAGCCAGCAGTCGTCTAATCCAGAGACCCCGGATCGG
GGTACCATCATGGTGAGCAAGGGCGAGGAGCTGTTCACCGGGGTGGTGCCCATCCTGGTCGAGCTGGACG
GCGACGTAAACGGCCACAAGTTCAGCGTGTCCGGCGAGGGCGAGGGCGATGCCACCTACGGCAAGCTGAC
CCTGAAGTTCATCTGCACCACCGGCAAGCTGCCCGTGCCCTGGCCCACCCTCGTGACCACCCTGACCTAC
GGCGTGCAGTGCTTCAGCCGCTACCCCGACCACATGAAGCAGCACGACTTCTTCAAGTCCGCCATGCCCG
AAGGCTACGTCCAGGAGCGCACCATCTTCTTCAAGGACGACGGCAACTACAAGACCCGCGCCGAGGTGAA
GTTCGAGGGCGACACCCTGGTGAACCGCATCGAGCTGAAGGGCATCGACTTCAAGGAGGACGGCAACATC
CTGGGGCACAAGCTGGAGTACAACTACAACAGCCACAACGTCTATATCATGGCCGACAAGCAGAAGAACG
GCATCAAGGTGAACTTCAAGATCCGCCACAACATCGAGGACGGCAGCGTGCAGCTCGCCGACCACTACCA
GCAGAACACCCCCATCGGCGACGGCCCCGTGCTGCTGCCCGACAACCACTACCTGAGCACCCAGTCCGCC
CTGAGCAAAGACCCCAACGAGAAGCGCGATCACATGGTCCTGCTGGAGTTCGTGACCGCCGCCGGGATCA
CTCTCGGCATGGACGAGCTGTACAAGCCAAGCTTGAATTCTGCAGATATCCAGCACAGTGGCGGCCGCTC
GAGTCTAGAGGGCCCGCGGTTCGAAGGTAAGCCTATCCCTAACCCTCTCCTCGGTCTCGATTCTACGCGT
ACCGGTCATCATCACCATCACCATTGAGTTTAAACCCGCTGATCAGCCTCGACTGTGCCTTCTAAGGCCT
GAGCTCGCTGATCAGCCTCGATCGAGGATCCAGACATGATAAGATACATTGATGAGTTTGGACAAACCAC
AACTAGAATGCAGTGAAAAAAATGCTTTATTTGTGAAATTTGTGATGCTATTGCTTTATTTGTAACCATT
ATAAGCTGCAATAAACAAGTTAACAACAACAATTGCATTCATTTTATGTTTCAGGTTCAGGGGGAGGTGT
GGGAGGTTTTTTAAAGCAAGTAAAACCTCTACAAATGTGGTATGGCTGATTATGATCAGTCGACCGATGC
CCTTGAGAGCCTTCAACCCAGTCAGCTCCTTCCGGTGGGCGCGGGGCATGACTATCGTCGCCGCACTTAT
GACTGTCTTCTTTATCATGCAACTCGTAGGACAGGTGCCGGCAGCGCTCTGGGTCATTTTCGGCGAGGAC
CGCTTTCGCTGGAGCGCGACGATGATCGGCCTGTCGCTTGCGGTATTCGGAATCTTGCACGCCCTCGCTC
AAGCCTTCGTCACTGGTCCCGCCACCAAACGTTTCGGCGAGAAGCAGGCCATTATCGCCGGCATGGCGGC
CGACGCGCTGGGCTACGTCTTGCTGGCGTTCGCGACGCGAGGCTGGATGGCCTTCCCCATTATGATTCTT
CTCGCTTCCGGCGGCATCGGGATGCCCGCGTTGCAGGCCATGCTGTCCAGGCAGGTAGATGACGACCATC
AGGGACAGCTTCAAGGCCAGCAAAAGGCCAGGAACCGTAAAAAGGCCGCGTTGCTGGCGTTTTTCCATAG
GCTCCGCCCCCCTGACGAGCATCACAAAAATCGACGCTCAAGTCAGAGGTGGCGAAACCCGACAGGACTA
TAAAGATACCAGGCGTTTCCCCCTGGAAGCTCCCTCGTGCGCTCTCCTGTTCCGACCCTGCCGCTTACCG
GATACCTGTCCGCCTTTCTCCCTTCGGGAAGCGTGGCGCTTTCTCATAGCTCACGCTGTAGGTATCTCAG
TTCGGTGTAGGTCGTTCGCTCCAAGCTGGGCTGTGTGCACGAACCCCCCGTTCAGCCCGACCGCTGCGCC
TTATCCGGTAACTATCGTCTTGAGTCCAACCCGGTAAGACACGACTTATCGCCACTGGCAGCAGCCACTG
GTAACAGGATTAGCAGAGCGAGGTATGTAGGCGGTGCTACAGAGTTCTTGAAGTGGTGGCCTAACTACGG
CTACACTAGAAGGACAGTATTTGGTATCTGCGCTCTGCTGAAGCCAGTTACCTTCGGAAAAAGAGTTGGT
AGCTCTTGATCCGGCAAACAAACCACCGCTGGTAGCGGTGGTTTTTTTGTTTGCAAGCAGCAGATTACGC
GCAGAAAAAAAGGATCTCAAGAAGATCCTTTGATCTTTTCTACGGGGTCTGACGCTCAGTGGAACGAAAA
CTCACGTTAAGGGATTTTGGTCATGAGATTATCAAAAAGGATCTTCACCTAGATCCTTTTAAATTAAAAA
TGAAGTTTTAAATCAATCTAAAGTATATATGAGTAAACTTGGTCTGACAGTTACCAATGCTTAATCAGTG
AGGCACCTATCTCAGCGATCTGTCTATTTCGTTCATCCATAGTTGCCTGACTCCCCGTCGTGTAGATAAC
TACGATACGGGAGGGCTTACCATCTGGCCCCAGTGCTGCAATGATACCGCGAGACCCACGCTCACCGGCT
CCAGATTTATCAGCAATAAACCAGCCAGCCGGAAGGGCCGAGCGCAGAAGTGGTCCTGCAACTTTATCCG
CCTCCATCCAGTCTATTAATTGTTGCCGGGAAGCTAGAGTAAGTAGTTCGCCAGTTAATAGTTTGCGCAA
CGTTGTTGCCATTGCTGCAGGCATCGTGGTGTCACGCTCGTCGTTTGGTATGGCTTCATTCAGCTCCGGT
TCCCAACGATCAAGGCGAGTTACATGATCCCCCATGTTGTGCAAAAAAGCGGTTAGCTCCTTCGGTCCTC
CGATCGTTGTCAGAAGTAAGTTGGCCGCAGTGTTATCACTCATGGTTATGGCAGCACTGCATAATTCTCT
TACTGTCATGCCATCCGTAAGATGCTTTTCTGTGACTGGTGAGTACTCAACCAAGTCATTCTGAGAATAG
TGTATGCGGCGACCGAGTTGCTCTTGCCCGGCGTCAACACGGGATAATACCGCGCCACATAGCAGAACTT
TAAAAGTGCTCATCATTGGAAAACGTTCTTCGGGGCGAAAACTCTCAAGGATCTTACCGCTGTTGAGATC
CAGTTCGATGTAACCCACTCGTGCACCCAACTGATCTTCAGCATCTTTTACTTTCACCAGCGTTTCTGGG
TGAGCAAAAACAGGAAGGCAAAATGCCGCAAAAAAGGGAATAAGGGCGACACGGAAATGTTGAATACTCA
TACTCTTCCTTTTTCAATATTATTGAAGCATTTATCAGGGTTATTGTCTCATGAGCGGATACATATTTGA
ATGTATTTAGAAAAATAAACAAATAGGGGTTCCGCGCACATTTCCCCGAAAAGTGCCACCTGACGTCTAA
GAAACCATTATTATCATGACATTAACCTATAAAAATAGGCGTATCACGAGGCCCTTTCGTCTTCAAGAAT
TAATTCTATATTCTAAAAACACAAATGATACTTCTAAAAAAAAAT
Features (pLannotate 1.2.2; 9 found; start..end, strand, type, name):
      1..2510    +  promoter       Ac5 promoter: Drosophila melanogaster actin 5C promoter
   2530..3246    +  CDS            EGFP: EGFP is a basic (constitutively fluorescent) green fluorescent protein published in 1996, derived from Aequorea victoria. It is reported to be a rapidly-maturing weak dimer with moderate acid sensitivity.
   3316..3357    +  CDS            V5 tag: epitope tag from simian virus 5
   3457..3591    -  polyA_signal   SV40 poly(A) signal: SV40 polyadenylation signal
   3614..3698    -  CDS            large T antigen (fragment): large T antigen from SV40 (simian virus 40)
   3699..4146    +  CDS            TcR (fragment): tetracycline efflux protein; tet; confers resistance to tetracycline
   4192..4780    -  rep_origin     ori: high-copy-number ColE1/pMB1/pBR322/pUC origin of replication
   4951..5811    -  CDS            AmpR: β-lactamase; bla; confers resistance to ampicillin, carbenicillin, and related antibiotics
   5812..5916    -  promoter       AmpR promoter: bla
