[The description below was written by a language model from this plasmid's Addgene catalogue record, the feature table of its GenBank file and pLannotate feature annotations shown in this document.]
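Description:
pAc5.1B-EGFP is a Drosophila expression plasmid built on the commercial pAc5.1B backbone, carrying the coding sequence for enhanced green fluorescent protein (EGFP, 717 bp) inserted between the KpnI and EcoRI sites, both of which were preserved. In bacteria it is maintained through a high-copy ColE1/pUC-type origin and selected with ampicillin via the β-lactamase gene and its native promoter. The annotated full sequence (about 6.1 kb) also shows short remnants of a tetracycline resistance gene and of SV40 large T antigen. These are non-functional fragments carried over from the backbone's construction. No selectable marker for insect cells is annotated.

Expression is driven by the roughly 2.5 kb Drosophila melanogaster actin 5C (Ac5) promoter, a strong constitutive promoter commonly used in cultured fly cells. EGFP begins shortly after the promoter, and a V5 epitope tag coding region derived from the backbone lies about 70 bp downstream, followed by an SV40 polyadenylation signal, which is annotated on the reverse strand. The record does not state whether EGFP retains a stop codon or reads through into the V5 tag, so the tagging status of the expressed protein is unclear. Because the multiple cloning site remains between EGFP and the downstream elements, the plasmid could plausibly serve as a parent for N-terminal EGFP fusions as well as an EGFP-only control, though the record does not state this. The associated publication concerns P-body targeting of mRNA decapping factors. The separate 560 bp GenBank record covers only a partial read spanning the end of EGFP and the V5 tag.
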