Addgene plasmid #21181: pAc5.1B-EGFP
Depositing lab: Elisa Izaurralde. Depositing organization: Max Planck Institute for Developmental Biology. Publication: A divergent Sm fold in EDC3 proteins mediates DCP1 binding and P-body targeting. Tritschler F, Eulalio A, Truffault V, Hartmann MD, Helms S, Schmidt S, Coles M, Izaurralde E, Weichenrieder O. Mol Cell Biol. 2007 Dec . 27(24):8600-11. 10.1128/MCB.01506-07 PubMed 17923697.
Backbone
  Vector backbone: pAc5.1B
  Backbone manufacturer: Invitrogen
  Backbone size w/o insert (bp): 5379
  Vector type: Drosophila expression
Growth in bacteria
  Bacterial resistance: Ampicillin, 100 μg/mL
  Growth temperature: 37°C
  Growth strain: DH5alpha
  Growth instructions: Dh5 alpha or XL1-blue
  Copy number: High Copy
Gene/Insert
  Gene/Insert name: enhanced green flourescent protein (alt name: EGFP)
  Insert size (bp): 717
  Cloning method: Restriction Enzyme; 5′ cloning site KpnI (not destroyed); 3′ cloning site EcoRI (not destroyed)
  Sequencing primers: 5′ Ac5 forward primer site; 3′ BGH reverse priming site
Terms and licenses: Academic/Nonprofit Terms; Industry Terms: Not Available to Industry
How to cite: pAc5.1B-EGFP was a gift from Elisa Izaurralde (Addgene plasmid # 21181 ; http://n2t.net/addgene:21181 ; RRID:Addgene_21181)
