LOCUS       Exported 560 bp ds-DNA linear SYN 26-MAY-2021
DEFINITION  synthetic linear DNA
ACCESSION   .
VERSION     .
KEYWORDS    pAc5.1B-EGFP
SOURCE      synthetic DNA construct
  ORGANISM  synthetic DNA construct
REFERENCE   1 (bases 1 to 560)
  TITLE     Izaurralde lab plasmids
REFERENCE   2 (bases 1 to 560)
  AUTHORS   .
  TITLE     Direct Submission
  JOURNAL   Exported May 26, 2021 from SnapGene Server 1.1.58
            http://www.snapgene.com
FEATURES             Location/Qualifiers
     source          1..560
                     /organism="synthetic DNA construct"
                     /mol_type="other DNA"
     CDS             complement(16..57)
                     /codon_start=1
                     /product="epitope tag from simian virus 5"
                     /label=V5 tag
                     /translation="GKPIPNPLLGLDST"
     primer_bind     complement(169..190)
                     /label=EGFP-C
                     /note="EGFP, forward primer"
     primer_bind     518..537
                     /label=EXFP-R
                     /note="For distinguishing EGFP variants, reverse primer"
ORIGIN
        1 atgatgaccg gtacgcgtag aatcgagacc gaggagaggg ttagggatag gcttaccttc
       61 gaaccgcggg ccctctagac tcgagcggcc gccactgtgc tggatatctg cagaattcaa
      121 gcttggcttg tacagctcgt ccatgccgag agtgatcccg gcggcggtca cgaactccag
      181 caggaccatg tgatcgcgct tctcgttggg gtctttgctc agggcggact gggtgctcag
      241 gtagtggttg tcgggcagca gcacggggcc gtcgccgatg ggggtgttct gctggtagtg
      301 gtcggcgagc tgcacgctgc cgtcctcgat gttgtggcgg atcttgaagt tcaccttgat
      361 gccgttcttc tgcttgtcgg ccatgatata gacgttgtgg ctgttgtagt tgtactccag
      421 cttgtgcccc aggatgttgc cgtcctcctt gaagtcgatg cccttcagct cgatgcggtt
      481 caccagggtg tcgccctcga acttcacctc ggcgcgggtc ttgtagttgc cgtcgtcctt
      541 gaagaagatg gtgcgctcct
//
