>Addgene plasmid #21181 | pAc5.1B-EGFP | addgene partial sequence | sequence record 27128 | 21181 with EGFP-C
TACAAGCCAAGCTTGAATTCTGCAGATATCCAGCACAGNTGGCGGCCGCTTCGAGNTCTAGAGGGCCCGC
GGTTCGAAGGTAAGCCTATCCCTAACCCTCTCCTCGGTCTCGATTCTACGCGTACCGGTCATCATCACCA
TCACCATTGAGTTTAAACCCGCTGATCAGCCTCGACTGTGCCTTCTAAGGCCTGAGCTCGCTGATCAGCC
TCGATCGAGGATCCAGACATGATAAGATACATTGATGAGTTTGGACAAACCACAACTAGAATGCAGTGAA
AAAAATGCTTTATTTGTGAAATTTGTGATGCTATTGCTTTATTTGTAACCATTATAAGCTGCAATAAACA
AGTTAACAACAACAATTGCATTCATTTTATGTTTCAGGTTCAGGGGGAGGTGTGGGAGGTTTTTTAAAGC
AAGTAAAACCTCTACAAATGTGGTATGGCTGATTATGATCAGTCGACCGATGCCCTTGAGAGCCTTCAAC
CCAGTCAGCTCCTTCCGGTGGGCGCGGGGCATGACTATCGTCGCCGCACTTATGACTGTCTTCTTTATCA
TGCAACTCGTANGACAGGTGCCGGCAGCGCTCTGGGTCATTTTCGGCGAGGACCGCTTTCGCTGGAGCGC
GACGATGATCGGCCTGTCGCTTGCGGTATTCGGAATCTTGCACGCCCTCGCTCAAGCCTTCGTCACTGGT
CCCGCCACCAAACGTTTCGGCGAGAAGCAGGCAATATCGCCGGCATG
